Addgene plasmid #191199: pET28a-LSSmGFP-TEV-mScarlet-i
Purpose: Fusion of LSSmGFP and mScarlet-I separated by a TEV cleavage site for fluorescence-assisted protein purification
Depositing lab: Gregory Petsko. Depositing organization: Cornell University. Publication: Chemically stable fluorescent proteins for advanced microscopy. Campbell BC, Paez-Segala MG, Looger LL, Petsko GA, Liu CF. Nat Methods. 2022 Nov 7. pii: 10.1038/s41592-022-01660-7. doi: 10.1038/s41592-022-01660-7. PubMed 36344833.
Backbone
  Vector backbone: pET28a
  Total vector size (bp): 6769
  Modifications to backbone: Thrombin cleavage site eliminated.
  Vector type: Bacterial Expression
Growth in bacteria
  Bacterial resistance: Kanamycin, 50 μg/mL
  Growth temperature: 37°C
  Growth strain: DH5alpha
  Growth instructions: For protein production, transform the plasmid into BL21(DE3) cells and induce expression using IPTG.
  Copy number: High Copy
Gene/Insert
  Gene/Insert name: LSSmGFP & mScarlet-I fusion
  Species: Synthetic
  Insert size (bp): 1533
  Promoter: T7 promoter
  Tag / fusion protein: mScarlet-I (C terminal on insert); 6xHis (N terminal on insert)
  Cloning method: Gibson Cloning
  Sequencing primers: 5′ T7 promoter; 3′ T7 terminator
Terms and licenses: Academic/Nonprofit Terms; Industry Terms: Not Available to Industry
Depositor comments: Please refer to the manuscript to understand how to use this expression/purification system.
How to cite: pET28a-LSSmGFP-TEV-mScarlet-i was a gift from Gregory Petsko (Addgene plasmid # 191199 ; http://n2t.net/addgene:191199 ; RRID:Addgene_191199)
