[The description below was written by a language model from this plasmid's Addgene catalogue record and pLannotate feature annotations shown in this document.]
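Description:
pET28a-LSSmGFP-TEV-mScarlet-i is a bacterial expression plasmid of about 6.8 kb built on pET28a, from which the thrombin cleavage site has been removed. It is maintained in E. coli through a ColE1/pBR322-type origin, with the adjacent bom and rop elements typical of pET vectors, although the catalogue lists it as high copy. Selection is by kanamycin through an aminoglycoside phosphotransferase gene. An f1 phage origin is also present. The short tetracycline-resistance fragments and the predicted E. coli ORF in the annotation appear to be pBR322-derived backbone remnants rather than functional parts.

The payload is a 1,533 bp synthetic open reading frame under a T7 promoter with a lac operator and the T7 gene 10 ribosome binding site, ending at the T7 terminator. The plasmid's lacI gene supplies repressor, so expression needs a host that provides T7 RNA polymerase, such as a DE3 lysogen, and is induced with IPTG. The encoded protein has an N-terminal 6xHis tag, then the green fluorescent protein LSSmGFP, a TEV protease recognition site, and the red fluorescent protein mScarlet-I. The automated annotation labels the green protein as mGreenLantern, presumably its closest database match, and picks up the His and TEV motifs as fragments of a composite tag. It also detects a short histidine stretch downstream of mScarlet-I, though the record does not say whether this is translated as part of the fusion.

The stated purpose is fluorescence-assisted protein purification. The two colours should allow the fusion, and its separation into two halves by TEV cleavage, to be followed by fluorescence, but the record defers to the associated publication for how the system is actually used.
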