Features (pLannotate 1.2.2; 22 found; start..end, strand, type, name):
     26..454     +  rep_origin     f1 ori (sequence partly withheld): f1 bacteriophage origin of replication; arrow indicates direction of (+) strand synthesis
    507..564     +  promoter       AmpR promoter (fragment): bla
    573..1388    -  CDS            KanR: aminoglycoside phosphotransferase; aph(3')-Ia; confers resistance to kanamycin in bacteria or G418 (Geneticin®) in eukaryotes
   1510..2098    +  rep_origin     ori: high-copy-number ColE1/pMB1/pBR322/pUC origin of replication
   2284..2423    -  misc_feature   bom: basis of mobility region from pBR322
   2525..2716    -  CDS            rop: Rop protein, which maintains plasmids at low copy number; rop
   2733..3113    +  CDS            YPB1_ECOLX: Protein predicted: Swiss-Prot protein existence level 4. From Escherichia coli.
   3185..3476    -  CDS            TcR (fragment): tetracycline efflux protein; tet; confers resistance to tetracycline
   3491..3512    -  protein_bind   CAP binding site: CAP binding activates transcription in the presence of cAMP. E. coli catabolite activator protein
   3525..4607    -  CDS            lacI: lac repressor; lacI; The lac repressor binds to the lac operator to inhibit transcription in E. coli. This inhibition can be relieved by adding lactose or isopropyl-β-D-thiogalactopyranoside (IPTG).
   4608..4685    -  promoter       lacI promoter: lacI
   4693..4972    -  CDS            TcR (fragment): tetracycline efflux protein; tet; confers resistance to tetracycline
   4994..5012    +  promoter       T7 promoter: promoter for bacteriophage T7 RNA polymerase
   5013..5037    +  protein_bind   lac operator: The lac repressor binds to the lac operator to inhibit transcription in E. coli. This inhibition can be relieved by adding lactose or isopropyl-β-D-thiogalactopyranoside (IPTG). lac repressor encoded by lacI
   5052..5074    +  RBS            RBS: efficient ribosome binding site from bacteriophage T7 gene 10 (Olins and Rangwala, 1989)
   5093..5109    +  CDS            capTEV™ (fragment): composite tag for in vivo biotinylation, TEV protease cleavage, and 6xHis tagging
   5144..5860    +  CDS            mGreenLantern: monomeric GFP derivative that displays exceptionally high brightness in cells (Campbell et al., 2020)
   5896..5919    +  CDS            capTEV™ (fragment): composite tag for in vivo biotinylation, TEV protease cleavage, and 6xHis tagging
   5921..6613    +  CDS            mScarlet-I: mScarlet-I is a basic (constitutively fluorescent) red fluorescent protein published in 2016, derived from synthetic construct. It is reported to be a rapidly-maturing monomer with moderate acid sensitivity.
   6623..6640    +  CDS            9xHis (fragment): 9xHis affinity tag
   6650..6699    +  CDS            SET1 (fragment): solubility-enhancement tag derived from T7 phage gene 10B
   6707..6754    +  terminator     T7 terminator: transcription terminator for bacteriophage T7 RNA polymerase
>Addgene plasmid #191199 | pET28a-LSSmGFP-TEV-mScarlet-i | addgene full sequence | sequence record 376985 | Addgene NGS Result
AACTATATCCGGATTGGCGAATGGG
[124 nt withheld, positions 26-149]
C
[91 nt withheld, positions 151-241]
A
[49 nt withheld, positions 243-291]
CCTTTGACGTTGGAGTCCACGTTCTTT
[37 nt withheld, positions 319-355]
ACCCTATCTCGGTCTATTCTTTTGATTTATAAGGGATTTTGCCGATTTCGGCCTATTGGTTAAAAAATGA
GCTGATTTAACAAAAATTTAACGCGAATTTTAACAAAATATTAACGCTTACAATTTAGGTGGCACTTTTC
GGGGAAATGTGCGCGGAACCCCTATTTGTTTATTTTTCTAAATACATTCAAATATGTATCCGCTCATGAA
TTAATTCTTAGAAAAACTCATCGAGCATCAAATGAAACTGCAATTTATTCATATCAGGATTATCAATACC
ATATTTTTGAAAAAGCCGTTTCTGTAATGAAGGAGAAAACTCACCGAGGCAGTTCCATAGGATGGCAAGA
TCCTGGTATCGGTCTGCGATTCCGACTCGTCCAACATCAATACAACCTATTAATTTCCCCTCGTCAAAAA
TAAGGTTATCAAGTGAGAAATCACCATGAGTGACGACTGAATCCGGTGAGAATGGCAAAAGTTTATGCAT
TTCTTTCCAGACTTGTTCAACAGGCCAGCCATTACGCTCGTCATCAAAATCACTCGCATCAACCAAACCG
TTATTCATTCGTGATTGCGCCTGAGCGAGACGAAATACGCGATCGCTGTTAAAAGGACAATTACAAACAG
GAATCGAATGCAACCGGCGCAGGAACACTGCCAGCGCATCAACAATATTTTCACCTGAATCAGGATATTC
TTCTAATACCTGGAATGCTGTTTTCCCGGGGATCGCAGTGGTGAGTAACCATGCATCATCAGGAGTACGG
ATAAAATGCTTGATGGTCGGAAGAGGCATAAATTCCGTCAGCCAGTTTAGTCTGACCATCTCATCTGTAA
CATCATTGGCAACGCTACCTTTGCCATGTTTCAGAAACAACTCTGGCGCATCGGGCTTCCCATACAATCG
ATAGATTGTCGCACCTGATTGCCCGACATTATCGCGAGCCCATTTATACCCATATAAATCAGCATCCATG
TTGGAATTTAATCGCGGCCTAGAGCAAGACGTTTCCCGTTGAATATGGCTCATAACACCCCTTGTATTAC
TGTTTATGTAAGCAGACAGTTTTATTGTTCATGACCAAAATCCCTTAACGTGAGTTTTCGTTCCACTGAG
CGTCAGACCCCGTAGAAAAGATCAAAGGATCTTCTTGAGATCCTTTTTTTCTGCGCGTAATCTGCTGCTT
GCAAACAAAAAAACCACCGCTACCAGCGGTGGTTTGTTTGCCGGATCAAGAGCTACCAACTCTTTTTCCG
AAGGTAACTGGCTTCAGCAGAGCGCAGATACCAAATACTGTCCTTCTAGTGTAGCCGTAGTTAGGCCACC
ACTTCAAGAACTCTGTAGCACCGCCTACATACCTCGCTCTGCTAATCCTGTTACCAGTGGCTGCTGCCAG
TGGCGATAAGTCGTGTCTTACCGGGTTGGACTCAAGACGATAGTTACCGGATAAGGCGCAGCGGTCGGGC
TGAACGGGGGGTTCGTGCACACAGCCCAGCTTGGAGCGAACGACCTACACCGAACTGAGATACCTACAGC
GTGAGCTATGAGAAAGCGCCACGCTTCCCGAAGGGAGAAAGGCGGACAGGTATCCGGTAAGCGGCAGGGT
CGGAACAGGAGAGCGCACGAGGGAGCTTCCAGGGGGAAACGCCTGGTATCTTTATAGTCCTGTCGGGTTT
CGCCACCTCTGACTTGAGCGTCGATTTTTGTGATGCTCGTCAGGGGGGCGGAGCCTATGGAAAAACGCCA
GCAACGCGGCCTTTTTACGGTTCCTGGCCTTTTGCTGGCCTTTTGCTCACATGTTCTTTCCTGCGTTATC
CCCTGATTCTGTGGATAACCGTATTACCGCCTTTGAGTGAGCTGATACCGCTCGCCGCAGCCGAACGACC
GAGCGCAGCGAGTCAGTGAGCGAGGAAGCGGAAGAGCGCCTGATGCGGTATTTTCTCCTTACGCATCTGT
GCGGTATTTCACACCGCAATGGTGCACTCTCAGTACAATCTGCTCTGATGCCGCATAGTTAAGCCAGTAT
ACACTCCGCTATCGCTACGTGACTGGGTCATGGCTGCGCCCCGACACCCGCCAACACCCGCTGACGCGCC
CTGACGGGCTTGTCTGCTCCCGGCATCCGCTTACAGACAAGCTGTGACCGTCTCCGGGAGCTGCATGTGT
CAGAGGTTTTCACCGTCATCACCGAAACGCGCGAGGCAGCTGCGGTAAAGCTCATCAGCGTGGTCGTGAA
GCGATTCACAGATGTCTGCCTGTTCATCCGCGTCCAGCTCGTTGAGTTTCTCCAGAAGCGTTAATGTCTG
GCTTCTGATAAAGCGGGCCATGTTAAGGGCGGTTTTTTCCTGTTTGGTCACTGATGCCTCCGTGTAAGGG
GGATTTCTGTTCATGGGGGTAATGATACCGATGAAACGAGAGAGGATGCTCACGATACGGGTTACTGATG
ATGAACATGCCCGGTTACTGGAACGTTGTGAGGGTAAACAACTGGCGGTATGGATGCGGCGGGACCAGAG
AAAAATCACTCAGGGTCAATGCCAGCGCTTCGTTAATACAGATGTAGGTGTTCCACAGGGTAGCCAGCAG
CATCCTGCGATGCAGATCCGGAACATAATGGTGCAGGGCGCTGACTTCCGCGTTTCCAGACTTTACGAAA
CACGGAAACCGAAGACCATTCATGTTGTTGCTCAGGTCGCAGACGTTTTGCAGCAGCAGTCGCTTCACGT
TCGCTCGCGTATCGGTGATTCATTCTGCTAACCAGTAAGGCAACCCCGCCAGCCTAGCCGGGTCCTCAAC
GACAGGAGCACGATCATGCGCACCCGTGGGGCCGCCATGCCGGCGATAATGGCCTGCTTCTCGCCGAAAC
GTTTGGTGGCGGGACCAGTGACGAAGGCTTGAGCGAGGGCGTGCAAGATTCCGAATACCGCAAGCGACAG
GCCGATCATCGTCGCGCTCCAGCGAAAGCGGTCCTCGCCGAAAATGACCCAGAGCGCTGCCGGCACCTGT
CCTACGAGTTGCATGATAAAGAAGACAGTCATAAGTGCGGCGACGATAGTCATGCCCCGCGCCCACCGGA
AGGAGCTGACTGGGTTGAAGGCTCTCAAGGGCATCGGTCGAGATCCCGGTGCCTAATGAGTGAGCTAACT
TACATTAATTGCGTTGCGCTCACTGCCCGCTTTCCAGTCGGGAAACCTGTCGTGCCAGCTGCATTAATGA
ATCGGCCAACGCGCGGGGAGAGGCGGTTTGCGTATTGGGCGCCAGGGTGGTTTTTCTTTTCACCAGTGAG
ACGGGCAACAGCTGATTGCCCTTCACCGCCTGGCCCTGAGAGAGTTGCAGCAAGCGGTCCACGCTGGTTT
GCCCCAGCAGGCGAAAATCCTGTTTGATGGTGGTTAACGGCGGGATATAACATGAGCTGTCTTCGGTATC
GTCGTATCCCACTACCGAGATATCCGCACCAACGCGCAGCCCGGACTCGGTAATGGCGCGCATTGCGCCC
AGCGCCATCTGATCGTTGGCAACCAGCATCGCAGTGGGAACGATGCCCTCATTCAGCATTTGCATGGTTT
GTTGAAAACCGGACATGGCACTCCAGTCGCCTTCCCGTTCCGCTATCGGCTGAATTTGATTGCGAGTGAG
ATATTTATGCCAGCCAGCCAGACGCAGACGCGCCGAGACAGAACTTAATGGGCCCGCTAACAGCGCGATT
TGCTGGTGACCCAATGCGACCAGATGCTCCACGCCCAGTCGCGTACCGTCTTCATGGGAGAAAATAATAC
TGTTGATGGGTGTCTGGTCAGAGACATCAAGAAATAACGCCGGAACATTAGTGCAGGCAGCTTCCACAGC
AATGGCATCCTGGTCATCCAGCGGATAGTTAATGATCAGCCCACTGACGCGTTGCGCGAGAAGATTGTGC
ACCGCCGCTTTACAGGCTTCGACGCCGCTTCGTTCTACCATCGACACCACCACGCTGGCACCCAGTTGAT
CGGCGCGAGATTTAATCGCCGCGACAATTTGCGACGGCGCGTGCAGGGCCAGACTGGAGGTGGCAACGCC
AATCAGCAACGACTGTTTGCCCGCCAGTTGTTGTGCCACGCGGTTGGGAATGTAATTCAGCTCCGCCATC
GCCGCTTCCACTTTTTCCCGCGTTTTCGCAGAAACGTGGCTGGCCTGGTTCACCACGCGGGAAACGGTCT
GATAAGAGACACCGGCATACTCTGCGACATCGTATAACGTTACTGGTTTCACATTCACCACCCTGAATTG
ACTCTCTTCCGGGCGCTATCATGCCATACCGCGAAAGGTTTTGCGCCATTCGATGGTGTCCGGGATCTCG
ACGCTCTCCCTTATGCGACTCCTGCATTAGGAAGCAGCCCAGTAGTAGGTTGAGGCCGTTGAGCACCGCC
GCCGCAAGGAATGGTGCATGCAAGGAGATGGCGCCCAACAGTCCCCCGGCCACGGGGCCTGCCACCATAC
CCACGCCGAAACAAGCGCTCATGAGCCCGAAGTGGCGAGCCCGATCTTCCCCATCGGTGATGTCGGCGAT
ATAGGCGCCAGCAACCGCACCTGTGGCGCCGGTGATGCCGGCCACGATGCGTCCGGCGTAGAGGATCGAG
ATCTCGATCCCGCGAAATTAATACGACTCACTATAGGGGAATTGTGAGCGGATAACAATTCCCCTCTAGA
AATAATTTTGTTTAACTTTAAGAAGGAGATATACCATGGGCAGCAGCCATCATCATCATCATCACAGTTC
AGGCAAAGCAGAAACAATACTCTCTCATATGGTGAGCAAGGGCGAGGAGCTGTTCACCGGGGTGGTGCCC
ATCCTGGTCGAGCTGGACGGCGACGTAAACGGCCACAAGTTCAGCGTCCGCGGCGAGGGCGAGGGCGATG
CCACCAACGGCAAACTGTCCCTGAAGCTCATCTCCACCACCGGCAAGCTGCCCGTGCCCTGGCCCACCCT
CGTGACCACCTTAAGCTACGGCCAGATGGTGTTCGCCCGCTACCCTGACAACATGAAGCAGCACGACTTC
TTCAAGTCCGCCATGCCCGAAGGCTACGTCCAGGAGCGCACCATCTCTTTCGAGGACGACGGTTACTACA
AGACCCGCGCCGAGGTGAAGTTCGAGGGCGACACCCTGGTGAACCGCATCGTGCTGAAGGGCATCGACTT
CAAGGAGGACGGCAACATCCTGGGGCACAACCTGGAGTACAACTTCAACAGCCACAACGTCTATATCACG
GCCGACAAGCAGAAGAACGGCATCAAGGCTAACTTCAAGATCCGCCACAACGTTGAGGACGGCGGCGTGC
AGCTCGCCGACCACTACCAGCAGAACACCCCCATCGGCGACGGCCCCGTGCTGCTGCCCGACAACCACTA
CCTGAGCATCCAGTCCAAGCTGAGCAAAGACCCCAACGAGAAGCGCGATCACATGGTCCTGAAGGAGAGG
GTGACCGCCGCCGGGATTACACATGACATGAACGAGCTGTACAAGGGATCCGCTGGCTCAGCTGCTGGTT
CTGGTGAATTCGAGAATCTGTATTTTCAGGGTCATGTGAGCAAGGGCGAGGCAGTGATCAAGGAGTTCAT
GCGGTTCAAGGTGCACATGGAGGGCTCCATGAACGGCCACGAGTTCGAGATCGAGGGCGAGGGCGAGGGC
CGCCCCTACGAGGGCACCCAGACCGCCAAGCTGAAGGTGACCAAGGGTGGCCCCCTGCCCTTCTCCTGGG
ACATCCTGTCCCCTCAGTTCATGTACGGCTCCAGGGCCTTCATCAAGCACCCCGCCGACATCCCCGACTA
CTATAAGCAGTCCTTCCCCGAGGGCTTCAAGTGGGAGCGCGTGATGAACTTCGAGGACGGCGGCGCCGTG
ACCGTGACCCAGGACACCTCCCTGGAGGACGGCACCCTGATCTACAAGGTGAAGCTCCGCGGCACCAACT
TCCCTCCTGACGGCCCCGTAATGCAGAAGAAGACAATGGGCTGGGAAGCGTCCACCGAGCGGTTGTACCC
CGAGGACGGCGTGCTGAAGGGCGACATTAAGATGGCCCTGCGCCTGAAGGACGGCGGCCGCTACCTGGCG
GACTTCAAGACCACCTACAAGGCCAAGAAGCCCGTGCAGATGCCCGGCGCCTACAACGTCGACCGCAAGT
TGGACATCACCTCCCACAACGAGGACTACACCGTGGTGGAACAGTACGAACGCTCCGAGGGCCGCCACTC
CACCGGCGGCATGGACGAGCTGTACAAGTAACTCGAGCACCACCACCACCACCACTGAGATCCGGCTGCT
AACAAAGCCCGAGAGGAAGCTGAGTTGGCTGCTGCCACCGCTGAGCAATAACTAGCATAACCCCTTGGGG
CCTCTAAACGGGTCTTGAGGGGTTTTTTGCTGAAAGGAGG
